>Addgene plasmid #110953 | pRK5-HA ZNHIT3 | addgene full sequence | sequence record 213248 | Addgene NGS Result
GTGATGCGGTTTTGGCAGTACATCAATGGGCGTGGATAGCGGTTTGACTCACGGGGATTTCCAAGTCTCC
ACCCCATTGACGTCAATGGGAGTTTGTTTTGGCACCAAAATCAACGGGACTTTCCAAAATGTCGTAACAA
CTCCGCCCCATTGACGCAAATGGGCGGTAGGCGTGTACGGTGGGAGGTCTATATAAGCAGAGCTCGTTTA
GTGAACCGTCAGATCGCCTGGAGACGCCATCCACGCTGTTTTGACCTCCATAGAAGACACCGGGACCGAT
CCAGCCTCCGCGGCCGGGAACGGTGCATTGGAACGCGGATTCCCCGTGCCAAGAGTGACGTAAGTACCGC
CTATAGAGTCTATAGGCCCACCCCCTTGGCTTCGTTAGAACGCGGCTACAATTAATACATAACCTTATGT
ATCATACACATACGATTTAGGTGACACTATAGAATAACATCCACTTTGCCTTTCTCTCCACAGGTGTCCA
CTCCCAGGTCCAACTGCACCTCGGTTCTATCGATTGAATTCCCGAACCGACAGTCGGTCTCTTCACCAAG
GCCATTCGCGCCACCATGGGCTACCCCTATGATGTGCCTGACTACGCAGATCTCAATGGTGGTGGTGGTG
GGTCGACGATGGCGTCGCTCAAATGTAGCACCGTCGTCTGCGTGATCTGCTTGGAGAAGCCCAAATACCG
CTGTCCAGCCTGCCGCGTGCCCTACTGCTCGGTAGTCTGCTTCCGGAAGCACAAAGAACAGTGCAACCCT
GAAACTCGTCCTGTTGAGAAAAAAATAAGATCAGCTCTTCCTACCAAAACCGTAAAGCCTGTGGAAAACA
AAGATGATGATGACTCTATAGCTGATTTTCTCAATAGTGATGAGGAAGAAGACAGAGTTTCTTTGCAGAA
TTTAAAGAATTTAGGGGAATCTGCAACATTAAGAAGCTTATTGCTCAATCCACACCTCAGGCAGTTGATG
GTCAACCTCGATCAGGGAGAAGACAAAGCAAAGCTCATGAGAGCTTACATGCAAGAGCCTTTGTTTGTGG
AGTTTGCAGACTGCTGTTTAGGAATTGTGGAGCCATCCCAGAATGAGGAGTCTTAGCGGCCGCTAAGTAA
GTAAGGATCCCCAGCTTGGCCGCCATGGCCCAACTTGTTTATTGCAGCTTATAATGGTTACAAATAAAGC
AATAGCATCACAAATTTCACAAATAAAGCATTTTTTTCACTGCATTCTAGTTGTGGTTTGTCCAAACTCA
TCAATGTATCTTATCATGTCTGGATCGGGAATTAATTCGGCGCAGCACCATGGCCTGAAATAACCTCTGA
AAGAGGAACTTGGTTAGGTACCTTCTGAGGCGGAAAGAACCAGCTGTGGAATGTGTGTCAGTTAGGGTGT
GGAAAGTCCCCAGGCTCCCCAGCAGGCAGAAGTATGCAAAGCATGCATCTCAATTAGTCAGCAACCAGGT
GTGGAAAGTCCCCAGGCTCCCCAGCAGGCAGAAGTATGCAAAGCATGCATCTCAATTAGTCAGCAACCAT
AGTCCCGCCCCTAACTCCGCCCATCCCGCCCCTAACTCCGCCCAGTTCCGCCCATTCTCCGCCCCATGGC
TGACTAATTTTTTTTATTTATGCAGAGGCCGAGGCCGCCTCGGCCTCTGAGCTATTCCAGAAGTAGTGAG
GAGGCTTTTTTGGAGGCCTAGGCTTTTGCAAAAAGCTGTTAACAGCTTGGCACTGGCCGTCGTTTTACAA
CGTCGTGACTGGGAAAACCCTGGCGTTACCCAACTTAATCGCCTTGCAGCACATCCCCCTTTCGCCAGCT
GGCGTAATAGCGAAGAGGCCCGCACCGATCGCCCTTCCCAACAGTTGCGCAGCCTGAATGGCGAATGGCG
CCTGATGCGGTATTTTCTCCTTACGCATCTGTGCGGTATTTCACACCGCATA
[142 nt withheld, positions 1943-2084]
C
[141 nt withheld, positions 2086-2226]
CCTTTGACGTTGGAGTCCACGTTCTTT
[37 nt withheld, positions 2254-2290]
ACCCTATCTCGGGCTATTCTTTTGATTTATAAGGGATTTTGCCGATTTCGGCCTATTGGTTAAAAAATGA
GCTGATTTAACAAAAATTTAACGCGAATTTTAACAAAATATTAACGTTTACAATTTTATGGTGCACTCTC
AGTACAATCTGCTCTGATGCCGCATAGTTAAGCCAGCCCCGACACCCGCCAACACCCGCTGACGCGCCCT
GACGGGCTTGTCTGCTCCCGGCATCCGCTTACAGACAAGCTGTGACCGTCTCCGGGAGCTGCATGTGTCA
GAGGTTTTCACCGTCATCACCGAAACGCGCGAGACGAAAGGGCCTCGTGATACGCCTATTTTTATAGGTT
AATGTCATGATAATAATGGTTTCTTAGACGTCAGGTGGCACTTTTCGGGGAAATGTGCGCGGAACCCCTA
TTTGTTTATTTTTCTAAATACATTCAAATATGTATCCGCTCATGAGACAATAACCCTGATAAATGCTTCA
ATAATATTGAAAAAGGAAGAGTATGAGTATTCAACATTTCCGTGTCGCCCTTATTCCCTTTTTTGCGGCA
TTTTGCCTTCCTGTTTTTGCTCACCCAGAAACGCTGGTGAAAGTAAAAGATGCTGAAGATCAGTTGGGTG
CACGAGTGGGTTACATCGAACTGGATCTCAACAGCGGTAAGATCCTTGAGAGTTTTCGCCCCGAAGAACG
TTTTCCAATGATGAGCACTTTTAAAGTTCTGCTATGTGGCGCGGTATTATCCCGTATTGACGCCGGGCAA
GAGCAACTCGGTCGCCGCATACACTATTCTCAGAATGACTTGGTTGAGTACTCACCAGTCACAGAAAAGC
ATCTTACGGATGGCATGACAGTAAGAGAATTATGCAGTGCTGCCATAACCATGAGTGATAACACTGCGGC
CAACTTACTTCTGACAACGATCGGAGGACCGAAGGAGCTAACCGCTTTTTTGCACAACATGGGGGATCAT
GTAACTCGCCTTGATCGTTGGGAACCGGAGCTGAATGAAGCCATACCAAACGACGAGCGTGACACCACGA
TGCCTGTAGCAATGGCAACAACGTTGCGCAAACTATTAACTGGCGAACTACTTACTCTAGCTTCCCGGCA
ACAATTAATAGACTGGATGGAGGCGGATAAAGTTGCAGGACCACTTCTGCGCTCGGCCCTTCCGGCTGGC
TGGTTTATTGCTGATAAATCTGGAGCCGGTGAGCGTGGGTCTCGCGGTATCATTGCAGCACTGGGGCCAG
ATGGTAAGCCCTCCCGTATCGTAGTTATCTACACGACGGGGAGTCAGGCAACTATGGATGAACGAAATAG
ACAGATCGCTGAGATAGGTGCCTCACTGATTAAGCATTGGTAACTGTCAGACCAAGTTTACTCATATATA
CTTTAGATTGATTTAAAACTTCATTTTTAATTTAAAAGGATCTAGGTGAAGATCCTTTTTGATAATCTCA
TGACCAAAATCCCTTAACGTGAGTTTTCGTTCCACTGAGCGTCAGACCCCGTAGAAAAGATCAAAGGATC
TTCTTGAGATCCTTTTTTTCTGCGCGTAATCTGCTGCTTGCAAACAAAAAAACCACCGCTACCAGCGGTG
GTTTGTTTGCCGGATCAAGAGCTACCAACTCTTTTTCCGAAGGTAACTGGCTTCAGCAGAGCGCAGATAC
CAAATACTGTTCTTCTAGTGTAGCCGTAGTTAGGCCACCACTTCAAGAACTCTGTAGCACCGCCTACATA
CCTCGCTCTGCTAATCCTGTTACCAGTGGCTGCTGCCAGTGGCGATAAGTCGTGTCTTACCGGGTTGGAC
TCAAGACGATAGTTACCGGATAAGGCGCAGCGGTCGGGCTGAACGGGGGGTTCGTGCACACAGCCCAGCT
TGGAGCGAACGACCTACACCGAACTGAGATACCTACAGCGTGAGCTATGAGAAAGCGCCACGCTTCCCGA
AGGGAGAAAGGCGGACAGGTATCCGGTAAGCGGCAGGGTCGGAACAGGAGAGCGCACGAGGGAGCTTCCA
GGGGGAAACGCCTGGTATCTTTATAGTCCTGTCGGGTTTCGCCACCTCTGACTTGAGCGTCGATTTTTGT
GATGCTCGTCAGGGGGGCGGAGCCTATGGAAAAACGCCAGCAACGCGGCCTTTTTACGGTTCCTGGCCTT
TTGCTGGCCTTTTGCTCACATGTTCTTTCCTGCGTTATCCCCTGATTCTGTGGATAACCGTATTACCGCC
TTTGAGTGAGCTGATACCGCTCGCCGCAGCCGAACGACCGAGCGCAGCGAGTCAGTGAGCGAGGAAGCGG
AAGAGCGCCCAATACGCAAACCGCCTCTCCCCGCGCGTTGGCCGATTCATTAATGCAGCTGGCACGACAG
GTTTCCCGACTGGAAAGCGGGCAGTGAGCGCAACGCAATTAATGTGAGTTAGCTCACTCATTAGGCACCC
CAGGCTTTACACTTTATGCTTCCGGCTCGTATGTTGTGTGGAATTGTGAGCGGATAACAATTTCACACAG
GAAACAGCTATGACATGATTACGAATTAATTCGAGCTCGCCCGACATTGATTATTGACTAGTTATTAATA
GTAATCAATTACGGGGTCATTAGTTCATAGCCCATATATGGAGTTCCGCGTTACATAACTTACGGTAAAT
GGCCCGCCTGGCTGACCGCCCAACGACCCCCGCCCATTGACGTCAATAATGACGTATGTTCCCATAGTAA
CGCCAATAGGGACTTTCCATTGACGTCAATGGGTGGAGTATTTACGGTAAACTGCCCACTTGGCAGTACA
TCAAGTGTATCATATGCCAAGTACGCCCCCTATTGACGTCAATGACGGTAAATGGCCCGCCTGGCATTAT
GCCCAGTACATGACCTTATGGGACTTTCCTACTTGGCAGTACATCTACGTATTAGTCATCGCTATTACCA
TG
Features (pLannotate 1.2.2; 20 found; start..end, strand, type, name):
      1..204     +  promoter       CMV promoter: human cytomegalovirus (CMV) immediate early promoter
    340..383     +  intron         CMV intron (fragment): modified intron A from human cytomegalovirus
    435..453     +  promoter       SP6 promoter: promoter for bacteriophage SP6 RNA polymerase
    457..494     +  CDS            IgH signal sequence (fragment): signal sequence from the mouse immunoglobulin heavy chain variable region
    639..1103    +  CDS            ZNHIT3: ZNHI3_HUMAN - Also known as TRIP3. Experimental evidence at protein level: Swiss-Prot protein existence level 1. From Homo sapiens (Human).
   1152..1286    +  polyA_signal   SV40 poly(A) signal: SV40 polyadenylation signal
   1355..1712    +  promoter       SV40 promoter: SV40 enhancer and early promoter
   1731..1885    +  CDS            lacZα (fragment): LacZα fragment of β-galactosidase; lacZ fragment
   1891..1942    -  misc_feature   bom (fragment): basis of mobility region from pBR322
   1961..2341    +  rep_origin     M13 ori (sequence partly withheld): M13 bacteriophage origin of replication; arrow indicates direction of (+) strand synthesis
   2417..2466    -  misc_feature   bom (fragment): basis of mobility region from pBR322
   2568..2603    -  CDS            rop (fragment): Rop protein, which maintains plasmids at low copy number; rop
   2698..2802    +  promoter       AmpR promoter: bla
   2803..3663    +  CDS            AmpR: β-lactamase; bla; confers resistance to ampicillin, carbenicillin, and related antibiotics
   3834..4422    +  rep_origin     ori: high-copy-number ColE1/pMB1/pBR322/pUC origin of replication
   4605..4697    +  CDS            lacI (fragment): lac repressor; lacI; The lac repressor binds to the lac operator to inhibit transcription in E. coli. This inhibition can be relieved by adding lactose or isopropyl-β-D-thiogalactopyranoside (IPTG).
   4710..4731    +  protein_bind   CAP binding site: CAP binding activates transcription in the presence of cAMP. E. coli catabolite activator protein
   4746..4776    +  promoter       lac promoter: promoter for the E. coli lac operon
   4784..4800    +  protein_bind   lac operator: The lac repressor binds to the lac operator to inhibit transcription in E. coli. This inhibition can be relieved by adding lactose or isopropyl-β-D-thiogalactopyranoside (IPTG). lac repressor encoded by lacI
   4853..5232    +  enhancer       CMV enhancer: human cytomegalovirus immediate early enhancer
