[The description below was written by a language model from this plasmid's Addgene catalogue record and pLannotate feature annotations shown in this document.]
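Description:
pRK5-HA ZNHIT3 is a mammalian expression plasmid built on the pRK5 backbone for transient expression of human ZNHIT3 (also known as TRIP3) carrying an N-terminal HA epitope tag supplied by the backbone. The catalogue lists an approximate total size of 5.5 kb, while the sequenced record is 5,232 nt. In bacteria the plasmid is maintained at high copy number through a ColE1/pUC-type origin and selected with ampicillin via the β-lactamase gene. An M13 phage origin is also present, along with lac promoter/operator elements and short lacZα, lacI, rop and bom fragments, which are remnants of the cloning vector rather than functional parts of the expression unit.

The expression cassette is driven by the human cytomegalovirus immediate early enhancer and promoter, which span the numbering origin of the circular map. These are followed by a fragment of CMV intron A and an SP6 promoter that can serve for in vitro transcription or as a sequencing primer site. The ZNHIT3 coding sequence of about 465 bp was inserted between SalI and NotI sites, both retained, and is terminated by an SV40 polyadenylation signal. The HA tag is not annotated separately in the feature table, but it presumably lies in the unannotated stretch upstream of the ZNHIT3 coding sequence. A short fragment annotated as an IgH signal sequence lies upstream of this region, and the record does not explain its significance. An SV40 enhancer/early promoter region sits downstream of the cassette, with no mammalian selection marker annotated, consistent with transient use. The plasmid suits transfection experiments in which the HA tag allows detection or immunoprecipitation of ZNHIT3, and it was deposited with a study of NUFIP1 as a ribosome receptor in starvation-induced ribophagy.
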