Addgene plasmid #110953: pRK5-HA ZNHIT3
Purpose: Transient expression of HA ZNHIT3
Depositing lab: David Sabatini. Publication: NUFIP1 is a ribosome receptor for starvation-induced ribophagy. Wyant GA, Abu-Remaileh M, Frenkel EM, Laqtom NN, Dharamdasani V, Lewis CA, Chan SH, Heinze I, Ori A, Sabatini DM. Science. 2018 May 18;360(6390):751-758. doi: 10.1126/science.aar2663. Epub 2018 Apr 26. PubMed 29700228.
Backbone
  Vector backbone: pRK5
  Backbone size w/o insert (bp): 5000
  Total vector size (bp): 5500
  Vector type: Mammalian Expression
Growth in bacteria
  Bacterial resistance: Ampicillin, 100 μg/mL
  Growth temperature: 37°C
  Growth strain: DH5alpha
  Copy number: High Copy
Gene/Insert
  Gene/Insert name: ZNHIT3 (alt name: TRIP3)
  Species: H. sapiens (human)
  Insert size (bp): 500
  Entrez Gene: ZNHIT3 (a.k.a. PEHO, TRIP3)
  Promoter: CMV
  Tag / fusion protein: HA (N terminal on backbone)
  Cloning method: Restriction Enzyme; 5′ cloning site SalI (not destroyed); 3′ cloning site NotI (not destroyed)
  Sequencing primers: 5′ ATTTAGGTGACACTATAG
Terms and licenses: Academic/Nonprofit Terms; Industry Terms: Not Available to Industry
How to cite: pRK5-HA ZNHIT3 was a gift from David Sabatini (Addgene plasmid # 110953 ; http://n2t.net/addgene:110953 ; RRID:Addgene_110953)
